>Addgene plasmid #131118 | pcDNA4/TO-ORF66 C298A-2xStrep | addgene full sequence | sequence record 257518 | Addgene NGS Result
GACGGATCGGGAGATCTCCCGATCCCCTATGGTGCACTCTCAGTACAATCTGCTCTGATGCCGCATAGTT
AAGCCAGTATCTGCTCCCTGCTTGTGTGTTGGAGGTCGCTGAGTAGTGCGCGAGCAAAATTTAAGCTACA
ACAAGGCAAGGCTTGACCGACAATTGCATGAAGAATCTGCTTAGGGTTAGGCGTTTTGCGCTGCTTCGCG
ATGTACGGGCCAGATATACGCGTTGACATTGATTATTGACTAGTTATTAATAGTAATCAATTACGGGGTC
ATTAGTTCATAGCCCATATATGGAGTTCCGCGTTACATAACTTACGGTAAATGGCCCGCCTGGCTGACCG
CCCAACGACCCCCGCCCATTGACGTCAATAATGACGTATGTTCCCATAGTAACGCCAATAGGGACTTTCC
ATTGACGTCAATGGGTGGAGTATTTACGGTAAACTGCCCACTTGGCAGTACATCAAGTGTATCATATGCC
AAGTACGCCCCCTATTGACGTCAATGACGGTAAATGGCCCGCCTGGCATTATGCCCAGTACATGACCTTA
TGGGACTTTCCTACTTGGCAGTACATCTACGTATTAGTCATCGCTATTACCATGGTGATGCGGTTTTGGC
AGTACATCAATGGGCGTGGATAGCGGTTTGACTCACGGGGATTTCCAAGTCTCCACCCCATTGACGTCAA
TGGGAGTTTGTTTTGGCACCAAAATCAACGGGACTTTCCAAAATGTCGTAACAACTCCGCCCCATTGACG
CAAATGGGCGGTAGGCGTGTACGGTGGGAGGTCTATATAAGCAGAGCTCTCCCTATCAGTGATAGAGATC
TCCCTATCAGTGATAGAGATCGTCGACGAGCTCGTTTAGTGAACCGTCAGATCGCCTGGAGACGCCATCC
ACGCTGTTTTGACCTCCATAGAAGACACCGGGACCGATCCAGCCTCCGGACTCTAGCGTTTAAACTTAAG
CTTGGTACCGAGCTCGGATCATGGCCCTGGATCAGCGCTGGGATCGCTTTCTTGTGTCTTGGTTTGGTTT
GGATGAGGCCCAGCTGACGGCCCACCGCGTGTTCGAGGGCGAGAATGGCGTGCCAGTGGAGGAATATGTG
GCTTTTGTCATATTCGGGGAGCGGGGTTTCCAGGGAAACATGCCCTCCTGGGCCAGGCACCTGTTGGACC
GCCCGTCGCTGGCGCAGGCGATCGCCGTGTTGCGCGCTGGCTCAGACACCGTCGCCAAACAGGCGCAGAT
TTGTGCGGCGCAGCAGCTGCTTGGCGCCCACGTATGGGTTGTGGTGACGCTGTCCCGTGCCCAGGCCGCC
GACCATGCTAGGGCGATACCGCGCCACGTATGGGCAAAATACCTGTCGCTTCCATTTTCCAAGGCCTGTG
CCCAACTCTGCAAGCTGTTGGCGCTTTGCTCTCGCTTTCCGTTAGTGACCTGCTGTTCGAAGCCCCCACC
GTCGCTACCCTGGCTAAGGAAGAAGTGGCATGGGCCGTTGCCGCGTCGTCCCCTCCTGGAGGTGCCCTCG
CCCACCCGTCGCGGTGTGGCTGCGACCGGAGACGGTAACGGGCTCGGGATAGGGGCGGCAGATACCGGCC
TCCGGGAGGCCTTGGAGCGCGTCGCCCCTACGGTTCCCTGCGGTAACCCGTTCGACGCCATGCTTGGGTC
ACTGTGTTTTTTGAGCCTTATTAAGTCCCGCCACGTAGTGCTGCCCGCCTGCGAGCAGGAGGGACCTGGT
CTCGTGCGGAACCTTGGCAGGAGGCTTCTGGCATACAATGTTCTCTCCCCCTGCGTGTCCATACCCGTCA
TCTGTTCGCGCGTGGCCCGCGCGGCCCTTGCCAAGCGGGCGCGTTGCGCTCGGGCGGTTGTGTGCATGGA
GGCCGGACACTGTCTTAACTTTGGCAGGGGCAAGTTTCATACTGTCAATTTTCCTCCCACCAACGTGTTT
TTCAGCAGGGACAGGAAAGAGAAGCAGTTCACCATCTGTGCGACCACGGGGAGGATCTACTGTTCTTACT
GTGGCAGCGAACATATGAGGGTGTATCCCCTGTGCGATATTACCGGACGCGGGACCCTAGCACGCGTCGT
AATCAGGGCTGTCCTAGCTAACAACGCGGCCCTTGCCATTCGAGACCTAGATCAAACTGTCAGTTTTGTA
GTGCCTTGCCTTGGGACGCCCGACTGCGAGGCTGCCCTATTAAAGCACCGTGACGTGCGCGGACTGCTTC
AGCTCACCTCACAGCTGCTGGAGTTCTGTTGCGGGAAGTGTTCCTCCCTCGAGGGAGGCGGTGGATGGAG
CCACCCCCAGTTCGAGAAGGGCGGCGGCAGCGGCGGCGGCAGCGGCGGCGGCAGCTGGAGCCACCCCCAG
TTCGAGAAGGGGCCCGTTTAAACCCGCTGATCAGCCTCGACTGTGCCTTCTAGTTGCCAGCCATCTGTTG
TTTGCCCCTCCCCCGTGCCTTCCTTGACCCTGGAAGGTGCCACTCCCACTGTCCTTTCCTAATAAAATGA
GGAAATTGCATCGCATTGTCTGAGTAGGTGTCATTCTATTCTGGGGGGTGGGGTGGGGCAGGACAGCAAG
GGGGAGGATTGGGAAGACAATAGCAGGCATGCTGGGGATGCGGTGGGCTCTATGGCTTCTGAGGCGGAAA
GAACCAGCTGGGGCTCTAGGGGGTATCCCC
[124 nt withheld, positions 2691-2814]
C
[91 nt withheld, positions 2816-2906]
A
[49 nt withheld, positions 2908-2956]
CCTTTGACGTTGGAGTCCACGTTCTTT
[37 nt withheld, positions 2984-3020]
ACCCTATCTCGGTCTATTCTTTTGATTTATAAGGGATTTTGCCGATTTCGGCCTATTGGTTAAAAAATGA
GCTGATTTAACAAAAATTTAACGCGAATTAATTCTGTGGAATGTGTGTCAGTTAGGGTGTGGAAAGTCCC
CAGGCTCCCCAGCAGGCAGAAGTATGCAAAGCATGCATCTCAATTAGTCAGCAACCAGGTGTGGAAAGTC
CCCAGGCTCCCCAGCAGGCAGAAGTATGCAAAGCATGCATCTCAATTAGTCAGCAACCATAGTCCCGCCC
CTAACTCCGCCCATCCCGCCCCTAACTCCGCCCAGTTCCGCCCATTCTCCGCCCCATGGCTGACTAATTT
TTTTTATTTATGCAGAGGCCGAGGCCGCCTCTGCCTCTGAGCTATTCCAGAAGTAGTGAGGAGGCTTTTT
TGGAGGCCTAGGCTTTTGCAAAAAGCTCCCGGGAGCTTGTATATCCATTTTCGGATCTGATCAGCACGTG
TTGACAATTAATCATCGGCATAGTATATCGGCATAGTATAATACGACAAGGTGAGGAACTAAACCATGGC
CAAGTTGACCAGTGCCGTTCCGGTGCTCACCGCGCGCGACGTCGCCGGAGCGGTCGAGTTCTGGACCGAC
CGGCTCGGGTTCTCCCGGGACTTCGTGGAGGACGACTTCGCCGGTGTGGTCCGGGACGACGTGACCCTGT
TCATCAGCGCGGTCCAGGACCAGGTGGTGCCGGACAACACCCTGGCCTGGGTGTGGGTGCGCGGCCTGGA
CGAGCTGTACGCCGAGTGGTCGGAGGTCGTGTCCACGAACTTCCGGGACGCCTCCGGGCCGGCCATGACC
GAGATCGGCGAGCAGCCGTGGGGGCGGGAGTTCGCCCTGCGCGACCCGGCCGGCAACTGCGTGCACTTCG
TGGCCGAGGAGCAGGACTGACACGTGCTACGAGATTTCGATTCCACCGCCGCCTTCTATGAAAGGTTGGG
CTTCGGAATCGTTTTCCGGGACGCCGGCTGGATGATCCTCCAGCGCGGGGATCTCATGCTGGAGTTCTTC
GCCCACCCCAACTTGTTTATTGCAGCTTATAATGGTTACAAATAAAGCAATAGCATCACAAATTTCACAA
ATAAAGCATTTTTTTCACTGCATTCTAGTTGTGGTTTGTCCAAACTCATCAATGTATCTTATCATGTCTG
TATACCGTCGACCTCTAGCTAGAGCTTGGCGTAATCATGGTCATAGCTGTTTCCTGTGTGAAATTGTTAT
CCGCTCACAATTCCACACAACATACGAGCCGGAAGCATAAAGTGTAAAGCCTGGGGTGCCTAATGAGTGA
GCTAACTCACATTAATTGCGTTGCGCTCACTGCCCGCTTTCCAGTCGGGAAACCTGTCGTGCCAGCTGCA
TTAATGAATCGGCCAACGCGCGGGGAGAGGCGGTTTGCGTATTGGGCGCTCTTCCGCTTCCTCGCTCACT
GACTCGCTGCGCTCGGTCGTTCGGCTGCGGCGAGCGGTATCAGCTCACTCAAAGGCGGTAATACGGTTAT
CCACAGAATCAGGGGATAACGCAGGAAAGAACATGTGAGCAAAAGGCCAGCAAAAGGCCAGGAACCGTAA
AAAGGCCGCGTTGCTGGCGTTTTTCCATAGGCTCCGCCCCCCTGACGAGCATCACAAAAATCGACGCTCA
AGTCAGAGGTGGCGAAACCCGACAGGACTATAAAGATACCAGGCGTTTCCCCCTGGAAGCTCCCTCGTGC
GCTCTCCTGTTCCGACCCTGCCGCTTACCGGATACCTGTCCGCCTTTCTCCCTTCGGGAAGCGTGGCGCT
TTCTCATAGCTCACGCTGTAGGTATCTCAGTTCGGTGTAGGTCGTTCGCTCCAAGCTGGGCTGTGTGCAC
GAACCCCCCGTTCAGCCCGACCGCTGCGCCTTATCCGGTAACTATCGTCTTGAGTCCAACCCGGTAAGAC
ACGACTTATCGCCACTGGCAGCAGCCACTGGTAACAGGATTAGCAGAGCGAGGTATGTAGGCGGTGCTAC
AGAGTTCTTGAAGTGGTGGCCTAACTACGGCTACACTAGAAGAACAGTATTTGGTATCTGCGCTCTGCTG
AAGCCAGTTACCTTCGGAAAAAGAGTTGGTAGCTCTTGATCCGGCAAACAAACCACCGCTGGTAGCGGTG
GTTTTTTTGTTTGCAAGCAGCAGATTACGCGCAGAAAAAAAGGATCTCAAGAAGATCCTTTGATCTTTTC
TACGGGGTCTGACGCTCAGTGGAACGAAAACTCACGTTAAGGGATTTTGGTCATGAGATTATCAAAAAGG
ATCTTCACCTAGATCCTTTTAAATTAAAAATGAAGTTTTAAATCAATCTAAAGTATATATGAGTAAACTT
GGTCTGACAGTTACCAATGCTTAATCAGTGAGGCACCTATCTCAGCGATCTGTCTATTTCGTTCATCCAT
AGTTGCCTGACTCCCCGTCGTGTAGATAACTACGATACGGGAGGGCTTACCATCTGGCCCCAGTGCTGCA
ATGATACCGCGAGACCCACGCTCACCGGCTCCAGATTTATCAGCAATAAACCAGCCAGCCGGAAGGGCCG
AGCGCAGAAGTGGTCCTGCAACTTTATCCGCCTCCATCCAGTCTATTAATTGTTGCCGGGAAGCTAGAGT
AAGTAGTTCGCCAGTTAATAGTTTGCGCAACGTTGTTGCCATTGCTACAGGCATCGTGGTGTCACGCTCG
TCGTTTGGTATGGCTTCATTCAGCTCCGGTTCCCAACGATCAAGGCGAGTTACATGATCCCCCATGTTGT
GCAAAAAAGCGGTTAGCTCCTTCGGTCCTCCGATCGTTGTCAGAAGTAAGTTGGCCGCAGTGTTATCACT
CATGGTTATGGCAGCACTGCATAATTCTCTTACTGTCATGCCATCCGTAAGATGCTTTTCTGTGACTGGT
GAGTACTCAACCAAGTCATTCTGAGAATAGTGTATGCGGCGACCGAGTTGCTCTTGCCCGGCGTCAATAC
GGGATAATACCGCGCCACATAGCAGAACTTTAAAAGTGCTCATCATTGGAAAACGTTCTTCGGGGCGAAA
ACTCTCAAGGATCTTACCGCTGTTGAGATCCAGTTCGATGTAACCCACTCGTGCACCCAACTGATCTTCA
GCATCTTTTACTTTCACCAGCGTTTCTGGGTGAGCAAAAACAGGAAGGCAAAATGCCGCAAAAAAGGGAA
TAAGGGCGACACGGAAATGTTGAATACTCATACTCTTCCTTTTTCAATATTATTGAAGCATTTATCAGGG
TTATTGTCTCATGAGCGGATACATATTTGAATGTATTTAGAAAAATAAACAAATAGGGGTTCCGCGCACA
TTTCCCCGAAAAGTGCCACCTGACGTC
Features (pLannotate 1.2.2; 22 found; start..end, strand, type, name):
     28..80      -  misc_feature   bom (fragment): basis of mobility region from pBR322
    235..614     +  enhancer       CMV enhancer: human cytomegalovirus immediate early enhancer
    615..818     +  promoter       CMV promoter: human cytomegalovirus (CMV) immediate early promoter
    820..839     +  promoter       PLtetO-1 promoter (fragment): modified phage lambda PL promoter with tet operator sites (Lutz and Bujard, 1997)
    841..860     +  promoter       PLtetO-1 promoter (fragment): modified phage lambda PL promoter with tet operator sites (Lutz and Bujard, 1997)
    868..901     +  promoter       TRE3GV promoter (fragment): 3rd-generation Tet-responsive promoter that can be activated by binding of Tet-On® 3G, optimized for retroviral and lentiviral vectors
   1001..2287    +  CDS            ORF66: UL49_HHV8P - Protein inferred from homology: Swiss-Prot protein existence level 3. From Human herpesvirus 8 type P (isolate GK18) (HHV-8) (Kaposi's sarcoma-associated herpesvirus).
   2421..2645    +  polyA_signal   bGH poly(A) signal: bovine growth hormone polyadenylation signal
   2649..2670    +  promoter       SV40 promoter (fragment): SV40 enhancer and early promoter
   2691..3119    +  rep_origin     f1 ori (sequence partly withheld): f1 bacteriophage origin of replication; arrow indicates direction of (+) strand synthesis
   3133..3462    +  promoter       SV40 promoter: SV40 enhancer and early promoter
   3510..3557    +  promoter       EM7 promoter: synthetic bacterial promoter&nbsp
   3576..3950    +  CDS            BleoR: antibiotic-binding protein; Sh ble from Streptoalloteichus hindustanus; confers resistance to bleomycin, phleomycin, and Zeocin™
   3960..4085    +  CDS            ble (fragment): BLE_KLEPN - Experimental evidence at protein level: Swiss-Prot protein existence level 1. Binding protein with a strong affinity to the bleomycin family of antibiotics. Binds to CL990; an antimitotic-antibiotic compound. From Klebsiella pneumoniae.
   4080..4201    +  polyA_signal   SV40 poly(A) signal: SV40 polyadenylation signal
   4274..4290    -  protein_bind   lac operator: The lac repressor binds to the lac operator to inhibit transcription in E. coli. This inhibition can be relieved by adding lactose or isopropyl-β-D-thiogalactopyranoside (IPTG). lac repressor encoded by lacI
   4298..4328    -  promoter       lac promoter: promoter for the E. coli lac operon
   4343..4364    -  protein_bind   CAP binding site: CAP binding activates transcription in the presence of cAMP. E. coli catabolite activator protein
   4377..4469    -  CDS            lacI (fragment): lac repressor; lacI; The lac repressor binds to the lac operator to inhibit transcription in E. coli. This inhibition can be relieved by adding lactose or isopropyl-β-D-thiogalactopyranoside (IPTG).
   4652..5240    -  rep_origin     ori: high-copy-number ColE1/pMB1/pBR322/pUC origin of replication
   5411..6271    -  CDS            AmpR: β-lactamase; bla; confers resistance to ampicillin, carbenicillin, and related antibiotics
   6272..6376    -  promoter       AmpR promoter: bla
