[The description below was written by a language model from this plasmid's Addgene catalogue record and pLannotate feature annotations shown in this document.]
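Description:
pcDNA4/TO-ORF66 C298A-2xStrep is a mammalian expression plasmid of about 6.4 kb built on the commercial pcDNA4/TO backbone. It is propagated in E. coli through a high-copy ColE1/pUC-type origin and selected with ampicillin via the β-lactamase gene. An f1 phage origin is also present. For selection in mammalian cells the backbone carries a Sh ble (bleomycin/Zeocin resistance) cassette. This cassette is driven by the SV40 early promoter in eukaryotic cells and by the EM7 promoter in bacteria, and it ends in an SV40 polyadenylation signal.

The payload is the full-length open reading frame of Kaposi's sarcoma-associated herpesvirus ORF66 (amino acids 1–429, 1,287 bp), with cysteine 298 changed to alanine. It is fused at the C terminus to a backbone-encoded 2xStrep tag. The feature table does not annotate this tag separately, but the gap between the ORF66 coding sequence and the bovine growth hormone poly(A) signal leaves room for it. Transcription comes from the human CMV immediate-early enhancer/promoter. Two short tet operator-like fragments are annotated immediately downstream of the promoter, matching the "TO" design of this backbone. In cells that express the Tet repressor, these operators make expression tetracycline-inducible, while in ordinary cells the promoter is constitutive.

The Strep tag allows affinity capture and detection of the protein on Strep-Tactin-type reagents. According to the associated publication title, conserved CxnC motifs in ORF66 are needed for viral late gene expression and for its interaction with ORF34. This point mutant is therefore most likely a cysteine-to-alanine variant for testing the contribution of such residues, for example in transfection-based interaction assays compared with wild-type ORF66.
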