Addgene plasmid #131118: pcDNA4/TO-ORF66 C298A-2xStrep
Purpose: Expresses KSHV ORF66 a.a. 1-429 (full length) C298A mutant with a C-terminal 2xStrep tag in mammalian cells
Depositing lab: Britt Glaunsinger. Depositing organization: University of California, Berkeley. Publication: Conserved CxnC motifs in Kaposi's sarcoma-associated herpesvirus ORF66 are required for viral late gene expression and are essential for its interaction with ORF34. Didychuk AL, Castaneda AF, Kushnir LO, Huang CJ, Glaunsinger BA. J Virol. 2019 Oct 2. pii: JVI.01299-19. doi: 10.1128/JVI.01299-19. PubMed 31578296.
Backbone
  Vector backbone: pcDNA4/TO
  Backbone manufacturer: Thermo Fisher Scientific
  Backbone size w/o insert (bp): 5117
  Total vector size (bp): 6404
  Vector type: Mammalian Expression
Growth in bacteria
  Bacterial resistance: Ampicillin, 100 μg/mL
  Growth temperature: 37°C
  Growth strain: DH5alpha
  Copy number: High Copy
Gene/Insert
  Gene/Insert name: ORF66
  Species: Kaposi's Sarcoma Associated Herpesvirus (HHV-8)
  Insert size (bp): 1287
  Mutation: ORF66 a.a. 1-429 (full-length); cysteine 298 mutated to alanine
  Entrez Gene: ORF66 (a.k.a. HHV8GK18_gp75)
  Promoter: CMV
  Tag / fusion protein: 2xStrep (C terminal on backbone)
  Cloning method: Unknown
  Sequencing primers: 5′ CGCAAATGGGCGGTAGGCGTG; 3′ TAGAAGGCACAGTCGAGG
Terms and licenses: Academic/Nonprofit Terms; Industry Terms: Not Available to Industry
How to cite: pcDNA4/TO-ORF66 C298A-2xStrep was a gift from Britt Glaunsinger (Addgene plasmid # 131118 ; http://n2t.net/addgene:131118 ; RRID:Addgene_131118)
